>Addgene plasmid #89685 | pCAG-mtagBFP | depositor full sequence | sequence record 173807 | pCAG-mtagBFP sequence 5511 bps
TTACCAATGCTTAATCAGTGAGGCACCTATCTCAGCGATCTGTCTATTTCGTTCATCCATAGTTGCCTGA
CTCCCCGTCGTGTAGATAACTACGATACGGGAGGGCTTACCATCTGGCCCCAGTGCTGCAATGATACCGC
GAGACCCACGCTCACCGGCTCCAGATTTATCAGCAATAAACCAGCCAGCCGGAAGGGCCGAGCGCAGAAG
TGGTCCTGCAACTTTATCCGCCTCCATCCAGTCTATTAATTGTTGCCGGGAAGCTAGAGTAAGTAGTTCG
CCAGTTAATAGTTTGCGCAACGTTGTTGCCATTGCTACAGGCATCGTGGTGTCACGCTCGTCGTTTGGTA
TGGCTTCATTCAGCTCCGGTTCCCAACGATCAAGGCGAGTTACATGATCCCCCATGTTGTGCAAAAAAGC
GGTTAGCTCCTTCGGTCCTCCGATCGTTGTCAGAAGTAAGTTGGCCGCAGTGTTATCACTCATGGTTATG
GCAGCACTGCATAATTCTCTTACTGTCATGCCATCCGTAAGATGCTTTTCTGTGACTGGTGAGTACTCAA
CCAAGTCATTCTGAGAATAGTGTATGCGGCGACCGAGTTGCTCTTGCCCGGCGTCAATACGGGATAATAC
CGCGCCACATAGCAGAACTTTAAAAGTGCTCATCATTGGAAAACGTTCTTCGGGGCGAAAACTCTCAAGG
ATCTTACCGCTGTTGAGATCCAGTTCGATGTAACCCACTCGTGCACCCAACTGATCTTCAGCATCTTTTA
CTTTCACCAGCGTTTCTGGGTGAGCAAAAACAGGAAGGCAAAATGCCGCAAAAAAGGGAATAAGGGCGAC
ACGGAAATGTTGAATACTCATACTCTTCCTTTTTCAATATTATTGAAGCATTTATCAGGGTTATTGTCTC
ATGAGCGGATACATATTTGAATGTATTTAGAAAAATAAACAAATAGGGGTTCCGCGCACATTTCCCCGAA
AAGTGCCACCTGGGTCGACATTGATTATTGACTAGTTATTAATAGTAATCAATTACGGGGTCATTAGTTC
ATAGCCCATATATGGAGTTCCGCGTTACATAACTTACGGTAAATGGCCCGCCTGGCTGACCGCCCAACGA
CCCCCGCCCATTGACGTCAATAATGACGTATGTTCCCATAGTAACGCCAATAGGGACTTTCCATTGACGT
CAATGGGTGGAGTATTTACGGTAAACTGCCCACTTGGCAGTACATCAAGTGTATCATATGCCAAGTACGC
CCCCTATTGACGTCAATGACGGTAAATGGCCCGCCTGGCATTATGCCCAGTACATGACCTTATGGGACTT
TCCTACTTGGCAGTACATCTACGTATTAGTCATCGCTATTACCATGGTCGAGGTGAGCCCCACGTTCTGC
TTCACTCTCCCCATCTCCCCCCCCTCCCCACCCCCAATTTTGTATTTATTTATTTTTTAATTATTTTGTG
CAGCGATGGGGGCGGGGGGGGGGGGGGCGCGCGCCAGGCGGGGCGGGGCGGGGCGAGGGGCGGGGCGGGG
CGAGGCGGAAAGGTGCGGCGGCAGCCAATCAGAGCGGCGCGCTCCGAAAGTTTCCTTTTATGGCGAGGCG
GCGGCGGCGGCGGCCCTATAAAAAGCGAAGCGCGCGGCGGGCGGGAGTCGCTGCGTTGCCTTCGCCCCGT
GCCCCGCTCCGCGCCGCCTCGCGCCGCCCGCCCCGGCTCTGACTGACCGCGTTACTCCCACAGGTGAGCG
GGCGGGACGGCCCTTCTCCTCCGGGCTGTAATTAGCGCTTGGTTTAATGACGGCTCGTTTCTTTTCTGTG
GCTGCGTGAAAGCCTTAAAGGGCTCCGGGAGGGCCCTTTGTGCGGGGGGGAGCGGCTCGGGGGGTGCGTG
CGTGTGTGTGTGCGTGGGGAGCGCCGCGTGCGGCTCCGCGCTGCCCGGCGGCTGTGAGCGCTGCGGGCGC
GGCGCGGGGCTTTGTGCGCTCCGCAGTGTGCGCGAGGGGAGCGCGGCCGGGGGCGGTGCCCCGCGGTGCG
GGGGGGGCTGCGAGGGGAACAAAGGCTGCGTGCGGGGTGTGTGCGTGGGGGGGTGAGCAGGGGGTGTGGG
CGCGGCGGTCGGGCTGTAACCCCCCCCTGCACCCCCCTCCCCGAGTTGCTGAGCACGGCCCGGCTTCGGG
TGCGGGGCTCCGTACGGGGCGTGGCGCGGGGCTCGCCGTGCCGGGCGGGGGGTGGCGGCAGGTGGGGGTG
CCGGGCGGGGCGGGGCCGCCTCGGGCCGGGGAGGGCTCGGGGGAGGGGCGCGGCGGCCCCCGGAGCGCCG
GCGGCTGTCGAGGCGCGGCGAGCCGCAGCCATTGCCTTTTATGGTAATCGTGCGAGAGGGCGCAGGGACT
TCCTTTGTCCCAAATCTGTGCGGAGCCGAAATCTGGGAGGCGCCGCCGCACCCCCTCTAGCGGGCGCGGG
GCGAAGCGGTGCGGCGCCGGCAGGAAGGAAATGGGCGGGGAGGGCCTTCGTGCGTCGCCGCGCCGCCGTC
CCCTTCTCCCTCTCCAGCCTCGGGGCTGTCCGCGGGGGGACGGCTGCCTTCGGGGGGGACGGGGCAGGGC
GGGGTTCGGCTTCTGGCGTGTGACCGGCGGCTCTAGAGCCTCTGCTAACCATGTTCATGCCTTCTTCTTT
TTCCTACAGCTCCTGGGCAACGTGCTGGTTATTGTGCTGTCTCATCATTTTGGCAAAGAATTGATTAATT
CGAGCGAACGCGTACCGGTGCCGCCACCATGAGCGAGCTGATTAAGGAGAACATGCACATGAAGCTGTAC
ATGGAGGGCACCGTGGACAACCATCACTTCAAGTGCACATCCGAGGGCGAAGGCAAGCCCTACGAGGGCA
CCCAGACCATGAGAATCAAGGTGGTCGAGGGCGGCCCTCTCCCCTTCGCCTTCGACATCCTGGCTACTAG
CTTCCTCTACGGCAGCAAGACCTTCATCAACCACACCCAGGGCATCCCCGACTTCTTCAAGCAGTCCTTC
CCTGAGGGCTTCACATGGGAGAGAGTCACCACATACGAAGACGGGGGCGTGCTGACCGCTACCCAGGACA
CCAGCCTCCAGGACGGCTGCCTCATCTACAACGTCAAGATCAGAGGGGTGAACTTCACATCCAACGGCCC
TGTGATGCAGAAGAAAACACTCGGCTGGGAGGCCTTCACCGAGACGCTGTACCCCGCTGACGGCGGCCTG
GAAGGCAGAAACGACATGGCCCTGAAGCTCGTGGGCGGGAGCCATCTGATCGCAAACATCAAGACCACAT
ATAGATCCAAGAAACCCGCTAAGAACCTCAAGATGCCTGGCGTCTACTATGTGGACTACAGACTGGAAAG
AATCAAGGAGGCCAACAACGAGACCTACGTCGAGCAGCACGAGGTGGCAGTGGCCAGATACTGCGACCTC
CCTAGCAAACTGGGGCACAAGCTTAATTAAGCGGCCGCACTCCTCAGGTGCAGGCTGCCTATCAGAAGGT
GGTGGCTGGTGTGGCCAATGCCCTGGCTCACAAATACCACTGAGATCTTTTTCCCTCTGCCAAAAATTAT
GGGGACATCATGAAGCCCCTTGAGCATCTGACTTCTGGCTAATAAAGGAAATTTATTTTCATTGCAATAG
TGTGTTGGAATTTTTTGTGTCTCTCACTCGGAAGGACATATGGGAGGGCAAATCATTTAAAACATCAGAA
TGAGTATTTGGTTTAGAGTTTGGCAACATATGCCCATATGCTGGCTGCCATGAACAAAGGTTGGCTATAA
AGAGGTCATCAGTATATGAAACAGCCCCCTGCTGTCCATTCCTTATTCCATAGAAAAGCCTTGACTTGAG
GTTAGATTTTTTTTATATTTTGTTTTGTGTTATTTTTTTCTTTAACATCCCTAAAATTTTCCTTACATGT
TTTACTAGCCAGATTTTTCCTCCTCTCCTGACTACTCCCAGTCATAGCTGTCCCTCTTCTCTTATGGAGA
TCCCTCGACCTGCAGCCCAAGCTTGGCGTAATCATGGTCATAGCTGTTTCCTGTGTGAAATTGTTATCCG
CTCACAATTCCACACAACATACGAGCCGGAAGCATAAAGTGTAAAGCCTGGGGTGCCTAATGAGTGAGCT
AACTCACATTAATTGCGTTGCGCTCACTGCCCGCTTTCCAGTCGGGAAACCTGTCGTGCCAGCGGATCCG
CATCTCAATTAGTCAGCAACCATAGTCCCGCCCCTAACTCCGCCCAGTTCCGCCCATTCTCCGCCCCATG
GCTGACTAATTTTTTTTATTTATGCAGAGGCCGAGGCCGCCTCGGCCTCTGAGCTATTCCAGAAGTAGTG
AGGAGGCTTTTTTGGAGGCCTAGGCTTTTGCAAAAAGCTAACTTGTTTATTGCAGCTTATAATGGTTACA
AATAAAGCAATAGCATCACAAATTTCACAAATAAAGCATTTTTTTCACTGCATTCTAGTTGTGGTTTGTC
CAAACTCATCAATGTATCTTATCATGTCTGGATCCGCTGCATTAATGAATCGGCCAACGCGCGGGGAGAG
GCGGTTTGCGTATTGGGCGCTCTTCCGCTTCCTCGCTCACTGACTCGCTGCGCTCGGTCGTTCGGCTGCG
GCGAGCGGTATCAGCTCACTCAAAGGCGGTAATACGGTTATCCACAGAATCAGGGGATAACGCAGGAAAG
AACATGTGAGCAAAAGGCCAGCAAAAGGCCAGGAACCGTAAAAAGGCCGCGTTGCTGGCGTTTTTCCATA
GGCTCCGCCCCCCTGACGAGCATCACAAAAATCGACGCTCAAGTCAGAGGTGGCGAAACCCGACAGGACT
ATAAAGATACCAGGCGTTTCCCCCTGGAAGCTCCCTCGTGCGCTCTCCTGTTCCGACCCTGCCGCTTACC
GGATACCTGTCCGCCTTTCTCCCTTCGGGAAGCGTGGCGCTTTCTCATAGCTCACGCTGTAGGTATCTCA
GTTCGGTGTAGGTCGTTCGCTCCAAGCTGGGCTGTGTGCACGAACCCCCCGTTCAGCCCGACCGCTGCGC
CTTATCCGGTAACTATCGTCTTGAGTCCAACCCGGTAAGACACGACTTATCGCCACTGGCAGCAGCCACT
GGTAACAGGATTAGCAGAGCGAGGTATGTAGGCGGTGCTACAGAGTTCTTGAAGTGGTGGCCTAACTACG
GCTACACTAGAAGAACAGTATTTGGTATCTGCGCTCTGCTGAAGCCAGTTACCTTCGGAAAAAGAGTTGG
TAGCTCTTGATCCGGCAAACAAACCACCGCTGGTAGCGGTGGTTTTTTTGTTTGCAAGCAGCAGATTACG
CGCAGAAAAAAAGGATCTCAAGAAGATCCTTTGATCTTTTCTACGGGGTCTGACGCTCAGTGGAACGAAA
ACTCACGTTAAGGGATTTTGGTCATGAGATTATCAAAAAGGATCTTCACCTAGATCCTTTTAAATTAAAA
ATGAAGTTTTAAATCAATCTAAAGTATATATGAGTAAACTTGGTCTGACAG
Features (pLannotate 1.2.2; 17 found; start..end, strand, type, name):
      1..861     -  CDS            AmpR: β-lactamase; bla; confers resistance to ampicillin, carbenicillin, and related antibiotics
    862..966     -  promoter       AmpR promoter: bla
    997..1376    +  enhancer       CMV enhancer: human cytomegalovirus immediate early enhancer
   1378..1653    +  promoter       chicken β-actin promoter: No description available
   1654..2669    +  intron         chimeric intron: chimera between introns from chicken β-actin and rabbit β-globin
   2759..3460    +  CDS            TagBFP: monomeric blue fluorescent protein mammalian codon-optimized
   3469..3540    +  CDS            HBB (fragment): HBB_PONPY - Experimental evidence at transcript level: Swiss-Prot protein existence level 2. Involved in oxygen transport from the lung to the various peripheral tissues. From Pongo pygmaeus (Bornean orangutan).
   3611..3666    +  polyA_signal   β-globin poly(A) signal: rabbit β-globin polyadenylation signal (Gil and Proudfoot, 1987)
   4051..4067    -  protein_bind   lac operator: The lac repressor binds to the lac operator to inhibit transcription in E. coli. This inhibition can be relieved by adding lactose or isopropyl-β-D-thiogalactopyranoside (IPTG). lac repressor encoded by lacI
   4075..4105    -  promoter       lac promoter: promoter for the E. coli lac operon
   4120..4141    -  protein_bind   CAP binding site: CAP binding activates transcription in the presence of cAMP. E. coli catabolite activator protein
   4154..4193    -  CDS            lacI (fragment): lac repressor; lacI; The lac repressor binds to the lac operator to inhibit transcription in E. coli. This inhibition can be relieved by adding lactose or isopropyl-β-D-thiogalactopyranoside (IPTG).
   4200..4222    +  promoter       SV40 promoter (fragment): SV40 enhancer and early promoter
   4226..4360    +  rep_origin     SV40 ori: SV40 origin of replication
   4380..4514    +  polyA_signal   SV40 poly(A) signal: SV40 polyadenylation signal
   4516..4570    -  CDS            lacI (fragment): lac repressor; lacI; The lac repressor binds to the lac operator to inhibit transcription in E. coli. This inhibition can be relieved by adding lactose or isopropyl-β-D-thiogalactopyranoside (IPTG).
   4753..5341    -  rep_origin     ori: high-copy-number ColE1/pMB1/pBR322/pUC origin of replication
