[The description below was written by a language model from this plasmid's Addgene catalogue record and pLannotate feature annotations shown in this document.]
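Description:
pCAG-mtagBFP is a 5.5 kb mammalian expression plasmid built on the pCAGGS backbone that constitutively expresses the monomeric blue fluorescent protein mTagBFP. It is propagated in E. coli through a high-copy ColE1/pUC-type origin of replication and selected with ampicillin via the β-lactamase gene and its native promoter. The record lists no mammalian selection marker, so the plasmid appears suited to transient transfection rather than drug-selected stable integration.

The expression cassette is driven by the composite CAG promoter, annotated here as its three parts: the human cytomegalovirus immediate-early enhancer, the chicken β-actin promoter, and a chimeric chicken β-actin/rabbit β-globin intron. Together these give strong, broadly active transcription in mammalian cells. Downstream lies the mammalian codon-optimised TagBFP coding sequence, followed by a rabbit β-globin polyadenylation signal. The short "HBB fragment" called between the reporter and the poly(A) signal most likely reflects residual β-globin exon sequence within the pCAGGS 3′ untranslated region rather than a fused protein tag. The remaining features are backbone remnants with no evident role in the payload: the lac promoter, operator and CAP site, lacI fragments, an SV40 promoter fragment and an SV40 poly(A) signal. The SV40 origin could support episomal replication in cells expressing large T antigen.

Deposited as part of a synthetic biology study on multi-input, multi-output genetic circuits in mammalian cells, the plasmid serves as a simple constitutive blue reporter. The record does not specify its role in that study, but such a construct would typically be used as a transfection marker or fluorescence reference.
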