Addgene plasmid #89685: pCAG-mtagBFP
Purpose: pCAG promoter driving mtagBFP
Depositing lab: Wilson Wong. Depositing organization: Boston University Main Campus. Publication: Large-scale design of robust genetic circuits with multiple inputs and outputs for mammalian cells. Weinberg BH, Pham NT, Caraballo LD, Lozanoski T, Engel A, Bhatia S, Wong WW. Nat Biotechnol. 2017 Mar 27. doi: 10.1038/nbt.3805. PubMed 28346402.
Backbone
  Vector backbone: pCAGGS
  Vector type: Mammalian Expression, Synthetic Biology
Growth in bacteria
  Bacterial resistance: Ampicillin, 100 μg/mL
  Growth temperature: 37°C
  Growth strain: NEB Stable
  Copy number: High Copy
Gene/Insert
  Gene/Insert name: mtagBFP
  Species: Synthetic
Terms and licenses: Academic/Nonprofit Terms; Industry Terms: Not Available to Industry
How to cite: pCAG-mtagBFP was a gift from Wilson Wong (Addgene plasmid # 89685 ; http://n2t.net/addgene:89685 ; RRID:Addgene_89685)
