>Addgene plasmid #89685 | pCAG-mtagBFP | addgene partial sequence | sequence record 177162 | Addgene Partial NGS Result
TGCACCCCCCTCCCCGAGTTGCTGAGCACGGCCCGGCTTCGGGTGCGGGGCTCCGTACGGGGCGTGGCGC
GGGGCTCGCCGTGCCGGGCGGGGGGTGGCGGCAGGTGGGGGTGCCGGGCGGGGCGGGGCCGCCTCGGGCC
GGGGAGGGCTCGGGGGAGGGGCGCGGCGGCCCCCGGAGCGCCGGCGGCTGTCGAGGCGCGGCGAGCCGCA
GCCATTGCCTTTTATGGTAATCGTGCGAGAGGGCGCAGGGACTTCCTTTGTCCCAAATCTGTGCGGAGCC
GAAATCTGGGAGGCGCCGCCGCACCCCCTCTAGCGGGCGCGGGGCGAAGCGGTGCGGCGCCGGCAGGAAG
GAAATGGGCGGGGAGGGCCTTCGTGCGTCGCCGCGCCGCCGTCCCCTTCTCCCTCTCCAGCCTCGGGGCT
GTCCGCGGGGGGACGGCTGCCTTCGGGGGGGACGGGGCAGGGCGGGGTTCGGCTTCTGGCGTGTGACCGG
CGGCTCTAGAGCCTCTGCTAACCATGTTCATGCCTTCTTCTTTTTCCTACAGCTCCTGGGCAACGTGCTG
GTTATTGTGCTGTCTCATCATTTTGGCAAAGAATTGATTAATTCGAGCGAACGCGTACCGGTGCCGCCAC
CATGAGCGAGCTGATTAAGGAGAACATGCACATGAAGCTGTACATGGAGGGCACCGTGGACAACCATCAC
TTCAAGTGCACATCCGAGGGCGAAGGCAAGCCCTACGAGGGCACCCAGACCATGAGAATCAAGGTGGTCG
AGGGCGGCCCTCTCCCCTTCGCCTTCGACATCCTGGCTACTAGCTTCCTCTACGGCAGCAAGACCTTCAT
CAACCACACCCAGGGCATCCCCGACTTCTTCAAGCAGTCCTTCCCTGAGGGCTTCACATGGGAGAGAGTC
ACCACATACGAAGACGGGGGCGTGCTGACCGCTACCCAGGACACCAGCCTCCAGGACGGCTGCCTCATCT
ACAACGTCAAGATCAGAGGGGTGAACTTCACATCCAACGGCCCTGTGATGCAGAAGAAAACACTCGGCTG
GGAGGCCTTCACCGAGACGCTGTACCCCGCTGACGGCGGCCTGGAAGGCAGAAACGACATGGCCCTGAAG
CTCGTGGGCGGGAGCCATCTGATCGCAAACATCAAGACCACATATAGATCCAAGAAACCCGCTAAGAACC
TCAAGATGCCTGGCGTCTACTATGTGGACTACAGACTGGAAAGAATCAAGGAGGCCAACAACGAGACCTA
CGTCGAGCAGCACGAGGTGGCAGTGGCCAGATACTGCGACCTCCCTAGCAAACTGGGGCACAAGCTTAAT
TAAGCGGCCGCACTCCTCAGGTGCAGGCTGCCTATCAGAAGGTGGTGGCTGGTGTGGCCAATGCCCTGGC
TCACAAATACCACTGAGATCTTTTTCCCTCTGCCAAAAATTATGGGGACATCATGAAGCCCCTTGAGCAT
CTGACTTCTGGCTAATAAAGGAAATTTATTTTCATTGCAATAGTGTGTTGGAATTTTTTGTGTCTCTCAC
TCGGAAGGACATATGGGAGGGCAAATCATTTAAAACATCAGAATGAGTATTTGGTTTAGAGTTTGGCAAC
ATATGCCCATATGCTGGCTGCCATGAACAAAGGTTGGCTATAAAGAGGTCATCAGTATATGAAACAGCCC
CCTGCTGTCCATTCCTTATTCCATAGAAAAGCCTTGACTTGAGGTTAGATTTTTTTTATATTTTGTTTTG
TGTTATTTTTTTCTTTAACATCCCTAAAATTTTCCTTACATGTTTTACTAGCCAGATTTTTCCTCCTCTC
CTGACTACTCCCAGTCATAGCTGTCCCTCTTCTCTTATGGAGATCCCTCGACCTGCAGCCCAAGCTTGGC
GTAATCATGGTCATAGCTGTTTCCTGTGTGAAATTGTTATCCGCTCACAATTCCACACAACATACGAGCC
GGAAGCATAAAGTGTAAAGCCTGGGGTGCCTAATGAGTGAGCTAACTCACATTAATTGCGTTGCGCTCAC
TGCCCGCTTTCCAGTCGGGAAACCTGTCGTGCCAGCGGATCCGCATCTCAATTAGTCAGCAACCATAGTC
CCGCCCCTAACTCCGCCCAGTTCCGCCCATTCTCCGCCCCATGGCTGACTAATTTTTTTTATTTATGCAG
AGGCCGAGGCCGCCTCGGCCTCTGAGCTATTCCAGAAGTAGTGAGGAGGCTTTTTTGGAGGCCTAGGCTT
TTGCAAAAAGCTAACTTGTTTATTGCAGCTTATAATGGTTACAAATAAAGCAATAGCATCACAAATTTCA
CAAATAAAGCATTTTTTTCACTGCATTCTAGTTGTGGTTTGTCCAAACTCATCAATGTATCTTATCATGT
CTGGATCCGCTGCATTAATGAATCGGCCAACGCGCGGGGAGAGGCGGTTTGCGTATTGGGCGCTCTTCCG
CTTCCTCGCTCACTGACTCGCTGCGCTCGGTCGTTCGGCTGCGGCGAGCGGTATCAGCTCACTCAAAGGC
GGTAATACGGTTATCCACAGAATCAGGGGATAACGCAGGAAAGAACATGTGAGCAAAAGGCCAGCAAAAG
GCCAGGAACCGTAAAAAGGCCGCGTTGCTGGCGTTTTTCCATAGGCTCCGCCCCCCTGACGAGCATCACA
AAAATCGACGCTCAAGTCAGAGGTGGCGAAACCCGACAGGACTATAAAGATACCAGGCGTTTCCCCCTGG
AAGCTCCCTCGTGCGCTCTCCTGTTCCGACCCTGCCGCTTACCGGATACCTGTCCGCCTTTCTCCCTTCG
GGAAGCGTGGCGCTTTCTCATAGCTCACGCTGTAGGTATCTCAGTTCGGTGTAGGTCGTTCGCTCCAAGC
TGGGCTGTGTGCACGAACCCCCCGTTCAGCCCGACCGCTGCGCCTTATCCGGTAACTATCGTCTTGAGTC
CAACCCGGTAAGACACGACTTATCGCCACTGGCAGCAGCCACTGGTAACAGGATTAGCAGAGCGAGGTAT
GTAGGCGGTGCTACAGAGTTCTTGAAGTGGTGGCCTAACTACGGCTACACTAGAAGAACAGTATTTGGTA
TCTGCGCTCTGCTGAAGCCAGTTACCTTCGGAAAAAGAGTTGGTAGCTCTTGATCCGGCAAACAAACCAC
CGCTGGTAGCGGTGGTTTTTTTGTTTGCAAGCAGCAGATTACGCGCAGAAAAAAAGGATCTCAAGAAGAT
CCTTTGATCTTTTCTACGGGGTCTGACGCTCAGTGGAACGAAAACTCACGTTAAGGGATTTTGGTCATGA
GATTATCAAAAAGGATCTTCACCTAGATCCTTTTAAATTAAAAATGAAGTTTTAAATCAATCTAAAGTAT
ATATGAGTAAACTTGGTCTGACAGTTACCAATGCTTAATCAGTGAGGCACCTATCTCAGCGATCTGTCTA
TTTCGTTCATCCATAGTTGCCTGACTCCCCGTCGTGTAGATAACTACGATACGGGAGGGCTTACCATCTG
GCCCCAGTGCTGCAATGATACCGCGAGACCCACGCTCACCGGCTCCAGATTTATCAGCAATAAACCAGCC
AGCCGGAAGGGCCGAGCGCAGAAGTGGTCCTGCAACTTTATCCGCCTCCATCCAGTCTATTAATTGTTGC
CGGGAAGCTAGAGTAAGTAGTTCGCCAGTTAATAGTTTGCGCAACGTTGTTGCCATTGCTACAGGCATCG
TGGTGTCACGCTCGTCGTTTGGTATGGCTTCATTCAGCTCCGGTTCCCAACGATCAAGGCGAGTTACATG
ATCCCCCATGTTGTGCAAAAAAGCGGTTAGCTCCTTCGGTCCTCCGATCGTTGTCAGAAGTAAGTTGGCC
GCAGTGTTATCACTCATGGTTATGGCAGCACTGCATAATTCTCTTACTGTCATGCCATCCGTAAGATGCT
TTTCTGTGACTGGTGAGTACTCAACCAAGTCATTCTGAGAATAGTGTATGCGGCGACCGAGTTGCTCTTG
CCCGGCGTCAATACGGGATAATACCGCGCCACATAGCAGAACTTTAAAAGTGCTCATCATTGGAAAACGT
TCTTCGGGGCGAAAACTCTCAAGGATCTTACCGCTGTTGAGATCCAGTTCGATGTAACCCACTCGTGCAC
CCAACTGATCTTCAGCATCTTTTACTTTCACCAGCGTTTCTGGGTGAGCAAAAACAGGAAGGCAAAATGC
CGCAAAAAAGGGAATAAGGGCGACACGGAAATGTTGAATACTCATACTCTTCCTTTTTCAATATTATTGA
AGCATTTATCAGGGTTATTGTCTCATGAGCGGATACATATTTGAATGTATTTAGAAAAATAAACAAATAG
GGGTTCCGCGCACATTTCCCCGAAAAGTGCCACCTGGGTCGACATTGATTATTGACTAGTTATTAATAGT
AATCAATTACGGGGTCATTAGTTCATAGCCCATATATGGAGTTCCGCGTTACATAACTTACGGTAAATGG
CCCGCCTGGCTGACCGCCCAACGACCCCCGCCCATTGACGTCAATAATGACGTATGTTCCCATAGTAACG
CCAATAGGGACTTTCCATTGACGTCAATGGGTGGAGTATTTACGGTAAACTGCCCACTTGGCAGTACATC
AAGTGTATCATATGCCAAGTACGCCCCCTATTGACGTCAATGACGGTAAATGGCCCGCCTGGCATTATGC
CCAGTACATGACCTTATGGGACTTTCCTACTTGGCAGTACATCTACGTATTAGTCATCGCTATTACCATG
GTCGAGGTGAGCCCCACGTTCTGC
